Addgene plasmid #14952: pRK5 HA GST rap2a
Depositing lab: David Sabatini. Depositing organization: Whitehead Institute for Biomedical Research. Publication: PRAS40 is an insulin-regulated inhibitor of the mTORC1 protein kinase. Sancak Y, Thoreen CC, Peterson TR, Lindquist RA, Kang SA, Spooner E, Carr SA, Sabatini DM. Mol Cell. 2007 Mar 23. 25(6):903-15. 10.1016/j.molcel.2007.03.003 PubMed 17386266.
Backbone
  Vector backbone: HA-GST-pRK5
  Backbone size w/o insert (bp): 5300
  Vector type: Mammalian Expression
Growth in bacteria
  Bacterial resistance: Ampicillin, 100 μg/mL
  Growth temperature: 37°C
  Growth strain: DH5alpha
  Copy number: High Copy
Gene/Insert
  Gene/Insert name: rap2a
  Species: H. sapiens (human)
  Entrez Gene: RAP2A (a.k.a. K-REV, KREV, RAP2, RbBP-30)
  Tag / fusion protein: HA-GST (N terminal on backbone)
  Cloning method: Restriction Enzyme; 5′ cloning site SalI (unknown if destroyed); 3′ cloning site NotI (unknown if destroyed)
  Sequencing primers: 5′ pGEX 5'
Terms and licenses: Academic/Nonprofit Terms; Industry Terms: Not Available to Industry
How to cite: pRK5 HA GST rap2a was a gift from David Sabatini (Addgene plasmid # 14952 ; http://n2t.net/addgene:14952 ; RRID:Addgene_14952)
