[The description below was written by a language model from this plasmid's Addgene catalogue record.]
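Description:
pRK5 HA GST rap2a is a mammalian expression plasmid built on the HA-GST-pRK5 backbone (about 5.3 kb without the insert). It is propagated in E. coli as a high-copy plasmid under ampicillin selection. The record does not include a feature table, so the promoter, polyadenylation signal and origin of replication are not explicitly stated. pRK5-family vectors are generally known to drive expression from a CMV promoter, but that should be confirmed against the sequence. No mammalian selection marker is listed, which suggests use by transient transfection.

The insert is human RAP2A, which encodes a small Ras-family GTPase. It was cloned by restriction digestion between SalI and NotI sites, and the record does not say whether these sites survived cloning. The coding sequence lies downstream of a backbone-encoded HA-GST tag, so the protein is made as an N-terminal HA-GST-Rap2a fusion. The HA epitope allows detection or immunoprecipitation with anti-HA antibodies. The glutathione S-transferase moiety allows affinity capture on glutathione resin and adds considerable mass to the fusion.

The plasmid is associated with a study identifying PRAS40 as an insulin-regulated inhibitor of the mTORC1 kinase. The record does not state the role of this particular construct in that work. An HA-GST-tagged protein unrelated to the pathway is commonly used as a specificity control in pull-down and co-immunoprecipitation experiments, and that is a plausible use here, though it is an inference. More generally, the plasmid is suited to expressing tagged Rap2a in cultured mammalian cells for detection, purification or interaction assays.
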