>Addgene plasmid #14952 | pRK5 HA GST rap2a | addgene partial sequence | sequence record 21529 | 14952 with pGEX5'
GGTGGGTCGAGGGGAGGTTCTGGTGGATCAGGAGGTTCAGGTGGATCTGGGTCGACGATGCGCGAGTACA
AAGTGGTGGTGCTGGGCTCGGGCGGGGTAGGCAAATCCGCCCTGACCGTGCAGTTCGTGACCGGCACCTT
CATCGAGAAATACGACCCCACCATCGAGGACTTCTACCGCAAGGAGATCGAGGTGGATTCGTCGCCGTCG
GTGCTGGAGATCCTGGACACGGCGGGCACCGAGCAGTTCGCGTCCATGCGGGACCTGTACATCAAGAACG
GCCAGGGCTTCATCCTCGTCTACAGCCTCGTCAACCAGCAGAGCTTCCAGGACATCAAGCCCATGCGGGA
CCAGATCATCCGCGTGAAGCGGTATGAGAAAGTGCCAGTCATCTTGGTTGGGAACAAAGTGGACCTGGAA
AGTGAGAGAGAAGTATCGTCCAGCGAAGGCAGAGCCCTTGCTGAAGAGTGGGGCTGCCCCTTTATGGAAA
CTTCCGCTAAGAGTAAAACAATGGTGGACGAACTCTTTGC
